>Addgene plasmid #171639 | CBM9-ID-F | addgene full sequence | sequence record 337918 | Addgene NGS Result
GACCTACACCGAACTGAGATACCTACAGCGTGAGCTATGAGAAAGCGCCACGCTTCCCGAAGGGAGAAAG
GCGGACAGGTATCCGGTAAGCGGCAGGGTCGGAACAGGAGAGCGCACGAGGGAGCTTCCAGGGGGAAACG
CCTGGTATCTTTATAGTCCTGTCGGGTTTCGCCACCTCTGACTTGAGCGTCGATTTTTGTGATGCTCGTC
AGGGGGGCGGAGCCTATGGAAAAACGCCAGCAACGCGGCCTTTTTACGGTTCCTGGCCTTTTGCTGGCCT
TTTGCTCACATGTTCTTTCCTGCGTTATCCCCTGATTCTGTGGATAACCGTATTACCGCCTTTGAGTGAG
CTGATACCGCTCGCCGCAGCCGAACGACCGAGCGCAGCGAGTCAGTGAGCGAGGAAGCGGAAGAGCGCCC
AATACGCAAACCGCCTCTCCCCGCGCGTTGGCCGATTCATTAATGCAGGATCTCGATCCCGCGAAATTAA
TACGACTCACTATAGGGAGACCACAACGGTTTCCCTCTAGAAATAATTTTGTTTAACTTTAAGAAGGAGA
TATACATATGGCTAGCATGACTGGTGGTAGCGGTATCATGGTTGCTACCGCTAAATACGGTACCCCGGTT
ATCGACGGTGAAATCGACGAAATCTGGAACACCACCGAAGAAATCGAAACCAAAGCTGTTGCTATGGGTT
CTCTGGACAAAAACGCTACCGCTAAAGTTCGTGTTCTGTGGGACGAAAACTACCTGTACGTTCTGGCTAT
CGTTAAAGACCCGGTTCTGAACAAAGACAACTCTAACCCGTGGGAACAGGACTCTGTTGAAATCTTCATC
GACGAAAACAACCACAAAACCGGTTACTACGAAGACGACGACGCTCAGTTCCGTGTTAACTACATGAACG
AACAGACCTTCGGTACCGGTGGTTCTCCGGCTCGTTTCAAAACCGCTGTTAAACTGATCGAAGGTGGTTA
CATCGTTGAAGCTGCTATCAAATGGAAAACCATCAAACCGACCCCGAACACCGTTATCGGTTTCAACATC
CAGGTTAACGACGCTAACGAAAAAGGTCAGCGTGTTGGTATCATCTCTTGGTCTGACCCGACCAACAACT
CTTGGCGTGACCCGTCTAAATTCGGTAACCTGCGTCTGATCAAACCGACGCCAACACCTACCCCAACACC
GGACTCTAAAGTTGGTGGTAACTACAACTACCTGTACCGTCTGTTCCGTAAATCTAACCTGAAACCGTTC
GAACGTGACATCTCTACCGAAATCTACCAGTAATGAAGCCCTTCCGCTGAGCAATAACTAGCATAACCCC
TTGGGGCCTCTAAACGGGTCTTGAGGGGTTTTTTGCTGAAAGGAGGAACTATATCCGGATCTGGCGTAAT
AGCGAAGAGGCCCGCACCGATCGCCCTTCCCAACAGTTGCGCAGCCTGAATGGCGAATGGG
[124 nt withheld, positions 1462-1585]
C
[91 nt withheld, positions 1587-1677]
A
[49 nt withheld, positions 1679-1727]
CCTTTGACGTTGGAGTCCACGTTCTTT
[37 nt withheld, positions 1755-1791]
ACCCTATCTCGGTCTATTCTTTTGATTTATAAGGGATTTTGCCGATTTCGGCCTATTGGTTAAAAAATGA
GCTGATTTAACAAAAATTTAACGCGAATTTTAACAAAATATTAACGCTTACAATTTAGGTGGCACTTTTC
GGGGAAATGTGCGCGGAACCCCTATTTGTTTATTTTTCTAAATACATTCAAATATGTATCCGCTCATGAG
ACAATAACCCTGATAAATGCTTCAATAATATTGAAAAAGGAAGAGTATGAGTATTCAACATTTCCGTGTC
GCCCTTATTCCCTTTTTTGCGGCATTTTGCCTTCCTGTTTTTGCTCACCCAGAAACGCTGGTGAAAGTAA
AAGATGCTGAAGATCAGTTGGGTGCACGAGTGGGTTACATCGAACTGGATCTCAACAGCGGTAAGATCCT
TGAGAGTTTTCGCCCCGAAGAACGTTTTCCAATGATGAGCACTTTTAAAGTTCTGCTATGTGGCGCGGTA
TTATCCCGTATTGACGCCGGGCAAGAGCAACTCGGTCGCCGCATACACTATTCTCAGAATGACTTGGTTG
AGTACTCACCAGTCACAGAAAAGCATCTTACGGATGGCATGACAGTAAGAGAATTATGCAGTGCTGCCAT
AACCATGAGTGATAACACTGCGGCCAACTTACTTCTGACAACGATCGGAGGACCGAAGGAGCTAACCGCT
TTTTTGCACAACATGGGGGATCATGTAACTCGCCTTGATCGTTGGGAACCGGAGCTGAATGAAGCCATAC
CAAACGACGAGCGTGACACCACGATGCCTGTAGCAATGGCAACAACGTTGCGCAAACTATTAACTGGCGA
ACTACTTACTCTAGCTTCCCGGCAACAATTAATAGACTGGATGGAGGCGGATAAAGTTGCAGGACCACTT
CTGCGCTCGGCCCTTCCGGCTGGCTGGTTTATTGCTGATAAATCTGGAGCCGGTGAGCGTGGGTCTCGCG
GTATCATTGCAGCACTGGGGCCAGATGGTAAGCCCTCCCGTATCGTAGTTATCTACACGACGGGGAGTCA
GGCAACTATGGATGAACGAAATAGACAGATCGCTGAGATAGGTGCCTCACTGATTAAGCATTGGTAACTG
TCAGACCAAGTTTACTCATATATACTTTAGATTGATTTAAAACTTCATTTTTAATTTAAAAGGATCTAGG
TGAAGATCCTTTTTGATAATCTCATGACCAAAATCCCTTAACGTGAGTTTTCGTTCCACTGAGCGTCAGA
CCCCGTAGAAAAGATCAAAGGATCTTCTTGAGATCCTTTTTTTCTGCGCGTAATCTGCTGCTTGCAAACA
AAAAAACCACCGCTACCAGCGGTGGTTTGTTTGCCGGATCAAGAGCTACCAACTCTTTTTCCGAAGGTAA
CTGGCTTCAGCAGAGCGCAGATACCAAATACTGTTCTTCTAGTGTAGCCGTAGTTAGGCCACCACTTCAA
GAACTCTGTAGCACCGCCTACATACCTCGCTCTGCTAATCCTGTTACCAGTGGCTGCTGCCAGTGGCGAT
AAGTCGTGTCTTACCGGGTTGGACTCAAGACGATAGTTACCGGATAAGGCGCAGCGGTCGGGCTGAACGG
GGGGTTCGTGCACACAGCCCAGCTTGGAGCGAAC
Features (pLannotate 1.2.2; 11 found; start..end, strand, type, name):
    415..468     +  CDS            lacI (fragment): lac repressor; lacI; The lac repressor binds to the lac operator to inhibit transcription in E. coli. This inhibition can be relieved by adding lactose or isopropyl-β-D-thiogalactopyranoside (IPTG).
    488..506     +  promoter       T7 promoter: promoter for bacteriophage T7 RNA polymerase
    538..560     +  RBS            RBS: efficient ribosome binding site from bacteriophage T7 gene 10 (Olins and Rangwala, 1989)
    568..587     +  CDS            T7 tag (gene 10 leader) (fragment): leader peptide from bacteriophage T7 gene 10 promotes efficient translation in E. coli
    592..1164    +  CDS            xynA (fragment): XYNA_THEMA - Experimental evidence at protein level: Swiss-Prot protein existence level 1. From Thermotoga maritima (strain ATCC 43589 / DSM 3109 / JCM 10099 / NBRC 100826 / MSB8).
   1318..1365    +  terminator     T7 terminator: transcription terminator for bacteriophage T7 RNA polymerase
   1391..1457    +  CDS            lacZα (fragment): LacZα fragment of β-galactosidase; lacZ fragment
   1462..1890    +  rep_origin     f1 ori (sequence partly withheld): f1 bacteriophage origin of replication; arrow indicates direction of (+) strand synthesis
   1943..2047    +  promoter       AmpR promoter: bla
   2048..2908    +  CDS            AmpR: β-lactamase; bla; confers resistance to ampicillin, carbenicillin, and related antibiotics
   3079..232     +  rep_origin     ori (across the origin): high-copy-number ColE1/pMB1/pBR322/pUC origin of replication
