[The description below was written by a language model from this plasmid's Addgene catalogue record and pLannotate feature annotations shown in this document.]
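Description:
CBM9-ID-F is a bacterial expression plasmid built on the pRSET5A backbone for producing a fragment of the SARS-CoV-2 Spike glycoprotein in Escherichia coli as a fusion to a carbohydrate-binding module. The annotated expression cassette runs from a T7 promoter through the phage T7 gene 10 ribosome binding site and a short piece of the gene 10 leader into a coding region matched to Thermotoga maritima xylanase A (xynA). This is the source of the family 9 carbohydrate-binding module (CBM9), which the catalogue lists as the N-terminal fusion partner. A short unannotated stretch lies between the end of the xynA match and the T7 terminator, and this is presumably where the Spike-derived epitope sits. The annotation does not label it, and the record does not say which residues of Spike are included. The insert was introduced with Esp3I, a type IIS enzyme, and both sites were destroyed in cloning.

The plasmid is maintained through a high-copy ColE1/pUC-type origin and selected with ampicillin via the bla gene. An f1 origin is also present, along with small lacI and lacZα remnants from the backbone. The catalogue lists chloramphenicol alongside ampicillin, but no chloramphenicol marker appears in the feature table, so that requirement may come from the recommended T7 Express lysY/Iq host strain rather than from the plasmid. That host supplies the T7 RNA polymerase needed for transcription. The sequenced record is 3,435 nt, somewhat shorter than the roughly 3.7 kb listed in the catalogue. The stated purpose is expression of a SARS-CoV-2 Spike epitope, with CBM9 serving as a carrier that can also act as a cellulose-binding affinity handle.
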