Addgene plasmid #171639: CBM9-ID-F
Purpose: Expresses SARS-CoV-2 Spike epitope
Depositing lab: Francis Nano. Depositing organization: University of Victoria. Publication: Escherichia coli recombinant expression of SARS-CoV-2 protein fragments. McGuire BE, Mela JE, Thompson VC, Cucksey LR, Stevens CE, McWhinnie RL, Winkler DFH, Pelech S, Nano FE. Microb Cell Fact. 2022 Feb 5;21(1):21. doi: 10.1186/s12934-022-01753-0. PubMed 35123472.
Backbone
  Vector backbone: pRSET5A
  Backbone manufacturer: Thermo Fisher
  Backbone size w/o insert (bp): 2900
  Total vector size (bp): 3700
  Vector type: Bacterial Expression
Growth in bacteria
  Bacterial resistance: Chloramphenicol and Ampicillin, 25 & 100 μg/mL
  Growth temperature: 37°C
  Growth strain: T7 Express lysY/Iq, NEB #C3013I
  Copy number: Unknown
Gene/Insert
  Gene/Insert name: SARS-CoV-2 Spike protein
  Species: SARS-CoV-2
  Insert size (bp): 791
  GenBank ID: NC_045512.2 MZ322554
  Entrez Gene: S (a.k.a. GU280_gp02, spike glycoprotein)
  Tag / fusion protein: CBM-9 (N terminal on insert)
  Cloning method: Restriction Enzyme; 5′ cloning site Esp3I (destroyed during cloning); 3′ cloning site Esp3I (destroyed during cloning)
  Sequencing primers: 5′ AAGGTCAGCGTGTTGGTATC or nFseq5A GATCTCGATCCCGCGAAATTAATAC; 3′ nRseq5A AAACCCCTCAAGACCCG
Terms and licenses: Academic/Nonprofit Terms; Industry Terms
How to cite: CBM9-ID-F was a gift from Francis Nano (Addgene plasmid # 171639 ; http://n2t.net/addgene:171639 ; RRID:Addgene_171639)
