>Addgene plasmid #171639 | CBM9-ID-F | depositor partial sequence | sequence record 332776 | CBM-9 and ID-F epitope sequence
ACTTTAAGAAGGAGATATACATATGGCTAGCATGACTGGTGGTAGCGGTATCATGGTTGCTACCGCTAAA
TACGGTACCCCGGTTATCGACGGTGAAATCGACGAAATCTGGAACACCACCGAAGAAATCGAAACCAAAG
CTGTTGCTATGGGTTCTCTGGACAAAAACGCTACCGCTAAAGTTCGTGTTCTGTGGGACGAAAACTACCT
GTACGTTCTGGCTATCGTTAAAGACCCGGTTCTGAACAAAGACAACTCTAACCCGTGGGAACAGGACTCT
GTTGAAATCTTCATCGACGAAAACAACCACAAAACCGGTTACTACGAAGACGACGACGCTCAGTTCCGTG
TTAACTACATGAACGAACAGACCTTCGGTACCGGTGGTTCTCCGGCTCGTTTCAAAACCGCTGTTAAACT
GATCGAAGGTGGTTACATCGTTGAAGCTGCTATCAAATGGAAAACCATCAAACCGACCCCGAACACCGTT
ATCGGTTTCAACATCCAGGTTAACGACGCTAACGAAAAAGGTCAGCGTGTTGGTATCATCTCTTGGTCTG
ACCCGACCAACAACTCTTGGCGTGACCCGTCTAAATTCGGTAACCTGCGTCTGATCAAACCGACGCCAAC
ACCTACCCCAACACCGGACTCTAAAGTTGGTGGTAACTACAACTACCTGTACCGTCTGTTCCGTAAATCT
AACCTGAAACCGTTCGAACGTGACATCTCTACCGAAATCTACCAGTAATGAAGCCCTTCCGCTGAGCAAT
AACTAGCATAACCCCTTGGGG
